>Addgene plasmid #64514 | pGL2-HKII-B | addgene partial sequence | sequence record 118253 | LucNRev 5'-CCTTATGCAGTTGCTCTCC-3'
GAATGGCGCCGGGCCTTTCTTTATGTTTTTGGCGTCTTCCATTTTACCAACAGTACCGGAATGCCAAGCT
TACTTAGATCTCGAGCGCTACCGGTGGAGCGGGCAGAGCAGTTCGACCGCTTTGAAACCAGGCCCGGGTG
TCCGGCTGGGATCGGAGACTCCAGGAGCCACACAAAGAAGCTTAACCACGATGGCTCACCAGCTGAGGGC
CTCGCGTTTCCAGAAACAGGTTTTCCTCCTTTTTTCTTTTCCTTTTTTTTTTTTTTTTAAGTCACAACTA
CTAGAAGGCACCTAAGTCTCACTCCTGCCGACCGGTCTAGTTGCTCAGCGTCCCGTCGCTAACTTCGCCC
ACGGGATCCGTAAGGCTCAACTTCGCAAAAATGACAGTTCTGTTCCTCTCGGGCGATCGCACCTTATCAG
AGTCACTGGAGTGATGCTCCTGCCTTCGGGTCTCCTAAGCGGGATAACTCCGTGTAGCCTGTGGTGTCCT
GAGACTCTAGCACTGGAGTTGGTGCAACAATGTGGCTTATTGAGGGGCTGCCGGCTCTTTGGGCCGCCCA
AGACAGTGACGTGGGCGCGCTCATTGGCTGCGGGAAGAGGGTGTGTGCGCTCTCCGGCTGCCCGCCCGCA
GTCCACAGCCAATCAGCGCCCAGAGCCCGCGGGCGCGGCTGCTCCAGCACCCAAGCAGGCGGCGGGAGAG
ACGCGCCCGAGGCTAGGGGCGGAGCCGGGCGCCAGAGTTGGGACGTGTGTTCCGTGGCTAGAGCCCGGGA
CTCCAGGGCGCATGAGCCACCGCCGCGTCAGGCTGGGCTTCGGGTGGGGGGCGCGTGATCACGGACCCAA
GAGATGTTGGGAGACTGGAAAGACAAGTGATCCTAGCAGCACACGCCACAATCTGGTATCTGAGGATCAT
GTGAGGGGCCGCCAGTGCCCTGTCACAAGTCTGAAGCACCTTGATTCTCATCCTAATTGTGGCTCAACGA
GTCTGCAGATCCCTGAAGCAAAGCCATTACAAA
