>Addgene plasmid #64514 | pGL2-HKII-B | addgene partial sequence | sequence record 118257 | pUC-3 5'-GCCATTCGCCATTCAGGCTGCGCAACTGTT-3'
GGCGATCGGTGCGGGCCTCTTCGCTATTACGCCAGCCCAAGCTACCATGATAAGTAAGTAATATTAAGGT
ACGTGGAGGTTTTACTTGCTTTAAAAAACCTCCCACACCTCCCCCTGAACCTGAAACATAAAATGAATGC
AATTGTTGTTGTTAACTTGTTTATTGCAGCTTATAATGGTTACAAATAAAGCAATAGCATCACAAATTTC
ACAAATAAAGCATTTTTTTCACTGCATTCTAGTTGTGGTTTGTCCAAACTCATCAATGTATCTTATGGTA
CTGTAACTGAGCTAACATAACCCGGGAGCAAAATGTTTTTATTTCATGTACACCCTTATTTTGTGTGCAT
ATGCATGTAGGTACACACATGCCATGGTAAGTGTGTAAAGGTCAGAAGTCAATTTTCTTGAGTTGATTCT
CTCCTTTGACCACATGGGTCCTAGGGTTCAAACTCAAGTAGTCGGGGTTCAGCGACAAGCGCCTTTACCC
ACCGAGCCACCTTGCCAGCACCCGAAGTGTTTCCAGAAAGGTCTTTTTTTTTTTCTCTTTGCTGCTTACT
TTTAACCTATGCCATCAATTCTGCCTCAGACTTCTGAACACCTAAAGCCTTAATCAGCCTCTGTGCCTCA
CCCTTGTCTCACTCCAGCCTTTATCTTATCTGGGAGTTCCTGTCTCTTCTCCTTCAGGCCGGGTCCTTTC
CTCCCATTCATGTGGAGAGCAGCTTTTGTCCTACAAAAGCTTTAAGCATCTCAGAGTCTGTGTCAGAAAG
AGAGGAGCTGGCTTATGAGGCTGTTGCAATTGGGTGAAAGACACTGGTGAACTGTGAGGCAGACCAATGG
GAAGGGTTTGAGAACTAATATAGAAAATGAAAGTCTCTCCTTTGTGTCGTATAATCATATGTGACATCAC
TAAATCATCTACTAACTTACACAATAAATACCTACATGGTGCCTACCATGTGATAGAGCGCCCC
