[The description below was written by a language model from this plasmid's Addgene catalogue record.]
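Description:
pGL2-HKII-B is a firefly luciferase reporter plasmid built on the promoterless pGL2-Basic backbone, carrying a fragment of the rat (Rattus norvegicus) type II hexokinase gene (Hk2, also HKII) upstream of the luciferase coding sequence. The insert, about 3.45 kb in a total construct of roughly 9 kb, comprises the promoter region together with a small portion of the coding sequence. It was isolated from the AS-30D rat hepatoma line, so it represents the tumour-derived version of this regulatory region, described in the record as the 3.0 kbp promoter construct. It was placed into the vector by restriction cloning, with the upstream XbaI junction destroyed and the downstream XhoI site retained. Because pGL2-Basic supplies no eukaryotic promoter of its own, luciferase output in transfected mammalian cells depends on the transcriptional activity of the hexokinase II sequence.

The plasmid is maintained in E. coli as a high-copy, ampicillin-selected vector. The depositor notes that it is kept in a recombination-deficient SURE-type strain for stability and moved to a methylation-deficient strain when DNA is prepared for reporter experiments, which suggests that the insert is prone to rearrangement and that bacterial methylation is a concern for its activity. Quality-control sequencing found a few single-nucleotide differences from the depositor's reference, but the plasmid is stated to match the construct as originally used. The construct is intended for promoter-activity assays examining how hexokinase II transcription is regulated in cancer cells. The associated work concerns glucose catabolism in tumours and the marked activation of this gene under hypoxic conditions. No feature table was supplied, so individual response elements within the promoter cannot be specified here.
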