Addgene plasmid #64514: pGL2-HKII-B
Purpose: AS-30D hepatoma hexokinase II 3.0 kbp promoter-luciferase reporter vector
Depositing lab: Peter Pedersen. Depositing organization: Johns Hopkins University and School of Medicine. Publication: Glucose catabolism in cancer cells: identification and characterization of a marked activation response of the type II hexokinase gene to hypoxic conditions. Mathupala SP, Rempel A, Pedersen PL. J Biol Chem. 2001 Nov 16;276(46):43407-12. Epub 2001 Sep 13. 10.1074/jbc.M108181200 PubMed 11557773.
Backbone
  Vector backbone: pGL2-Basic
  Backbone manufacturer: Promega
  Backbone size w/o insert (bp): 5598
  Total vector size (bp): 9048
  Modifications to backbone: None
  Vector type: Luciferase
Growth in bacteria
  Bacterial resistance: Ampicillin, 100 μg/mL
  Growth temperature: 37°C
  Growth strain: SURE2
  Copy number: High Copy
Gene/Insert
  Gene/Insert name: Type II hexokinase gene, partial cds and promoter region (alt names: HKII; HK2)
  Species: R. norvegicus (rat)
  Insert size (bp): 3451
  Mutation: Isolated from AS-30D rat hepatoma
  GenBank ID: U19605.2
  Entrez Gene: Hk2
  Promoter: Hexokinase II
  Tag / fusion protein: firefly luciferase
  Cloning method: Restriction Enzyme; 5′ cloning site XbaI (destroyed during cloning); 3′ cloning site XhoI (not destroyed)
  Sequencing primers: 5′ GL primer 1; 3′ GL primer 2
Terms and licenses: Academic/Nonprofit Terms; Industry Terms: Not Available to Industry
Depositor comments: For stability the plasmid is maintained in E. coli SURE. For reporter studies it is propagated in E. coli SCS110 or other methylation deficient strain. Note: Addgene's quality control sequencing has identified a few single nucleotide discrepancies with the depositor's reference sequence. However, the plasmid accurately reflects the construct as it was used in the associated publication, and should function as described.
How to cite: pGL2-HKII-B was a gift from Peter Pedersen (Addgene plasmid # 64514 ; http://n2t.net/addgene:64514 ; RRID:Addgene_64514)
